>Addgene plasmid #57616 | tdEos-FilaminA-N-9 | depositor partial sequence | sequence record 88768 | insert sequence
CGTCAGATCCGCTAGCGCCACCATGAGTAGCTCCCACTCTCGGGCGGGCCAGAGCGCAGCAGGCGCGGCT
CCGGGCGGCGGCGTCGACACGCGGGACGCCGAGATGCCGGCCACCGAGAAGGACCTGGCGGAGGACGCGC
CATGGAAGAAGATCCAGCAGAACACTTTCACGCGCTGGTGCAACGAGCACCTGAAGTGCGTGAGCAAGCG
CATCGCCAACCTGCAGACGGACCTGAGCGACGGGCTGCGGCTTATCGCGCTGTTGGAGGTGCTCAGCCAG
AAGAAGATGCACCGCAAGCACAACCAGCGGCCCACTTTCCGCCAAATGCAGCTTGAGAACGTGTCGGTGG
CACTCGAGTTCCTGGACCGCGAGAGCATCAAACTGGTGTCCATCGACAGCAAGGCCATCGTGGACGGGAA
CCTGAAGCTGATCCTGGGCCTCATCTGGACCCTGATCCTGCACTACTCCATCTCCATGCCCATGTGGGAC
GAGGAGGAGGATGAGGAGGCCAAGAAGCAGACCCCCAAGCAGAGGCTCCTGGGCTGGATCCAGAACAAGC
TGCCGCAGCTGCCCATCACCAACTTCAGCCGGGACTGGCAGAGCGGCCGGGCCCTGGGCGCCCTGGTGGA
CAGCTGTGCCCCGGGCCTGTGTCCTGACTGGGACTCTTGGGACGCCAGCAAGCCCGTTACCAATGCGCGA
GAGGCCATGCAGCAGGCGGATGACTGGCTGGGCATCCCCCAGGTGATCACCCCCGAGGAGATTGTGGACC
CCAACGTGGACGAGCACTCTGTCATGACCTACCTGTCCCAGTTCCCCAAGGCCAAGCTGAAGCCAGGGGC
TCCCTTGCGGCCCAAACTGAACCCGAAGAAAGCCCGTGCCTACGGGCCAGGCATCGAGCCCACAGGCAAC
ATGGTGAAGAAGCGGGCAGAGTTCACTGTGGAGACCAGAAGTGCTGGCCAGGGAGAGGTGCTGGTGTACG
TGGAGGACCCGGCCGGACACCAGGAGGAGGCAAAAGTGACCGCCAATAACGACAAGAACCGCACCTTCTC
CGTCTGGTACGTCCCCGAGGTGACGGGGACTCATAAGGTTACTGTGCTCTTTGCTGGCCAGCACATCGCC
AAGAGCCCCTTCGAGGTGTACGTGGATAAGTCACAGGGTGACGCCAGCAAAGTGACAGCCCAAGGTCCCG
GCCTGGAGCCCAGTGGCAACATCGCCAACAAGACCACCTACTTTGAGATCTTTACGGCAGGAGCTGGCAC
GGGCGAGGTCGAGGTTGTGATCCAGGACCCCATGGGACAGAAGGGCACGGTAGAGCCTCAGCTGGAGGCC
CGGGGCGACAGCACATACCGCTGCAGCTACCAGCCCACCATGGAGGGCGTCCACACCGTGCACGTCACGT
TTGCCGGCGTGCCCATCCCTCGCAGCCCCTACACTGTCACTGTTGGCCAAGCCTGTAACCCGAGTGCCTG
CCGGGCGGTTGGCCGGGGCCTCCAGCCCAAGGGTGTGCGGGTGAAGGAGACAGCTGACTTCAAGGTGTAC
ACAAAGGGCGCTGGCAGTGGGGAGCTGAAGGTCACCGTGAAGGGCCCCAAGGGAGAGGAGCGCGTGAAGC
AGAAGGACCTGGGGGATGGCGTGTATGGCTTCGAGTATTACCCCATGGTCCCTGGAACCTATATCGTCAC
CATCACGTGGGGTGGTCAGAACATCGGGCGCAGTCCCTTCGAAGTGAAGGTGGGCACCGAGTGTGGCAAT
CAGAAGGTACGGGCCTGGGGCCCTGGGCTGGAGGGCGGCGTCGTTGGCAAGTCAGCAGACTTTGTGGTGG
AGGCTATCGGGGACGACGTGGGCACGCTGGGCTTCTCGGTGGAAGGGCCATCGCAGGCTAAGATCGAATG
TGACGACAAGGGCGACGGCTCCTGTGATGTGCGCTACTGGCCGCAGGAGGCTGGCGAGTATGCCGTTCAC
GTGCTGTGCAACAGCGAAGACATCCGCCTCAGCCCCTTCATGGCTGACATCCGTGACGCGCCCCAGGACT
TCCACCCAGACAGGGTGAAGGCACGTGGGCCTGGATTGGAGAAGACAGGTGTGGCCGTCAACAAGCCAGC
AGAGTTCACAGTGGATGCCAAGCACGGTGGCAAGGCCCCACTTCGGGTCCAAGTCCAGGACAATGAAGGC
TGCCCTGTGGAGGCGTTGGTCAAGGACAACGGCAATGGCACTTACAGCTGCTCCTACGTGCCCAGGAAGC
CGGTGAAGCACACAGCCATGGTGTCCTGGGGAGGCGTCAGCATCCCCAACAGCCCCTTCAGGGTGAATGT
GGGAGCTGGCAGCCACCCCAACAAGGTCAAAGTATACGGCCCCGGAGTAGCCAAGACAGGGCTCAAGGCC
CACGAGCCCACCTACTTCACTGTGGACTGCGCCGAGGCTGGCCAGGGGGACGTCAGCATCGGCATCAAGT
GTGCCCCTGGAGTGGTAGGCCCCGCCGAAGCTGACATCGACTTCGACATCATCCGCAATGACAATGACAC
CTTCACGGTCAAGTACACGCCCCGGGGGGCTGGCAGCTACACCATTATGGTCCTCTTTGCTGACCAGGCC
ACGCCCACCAGCCCCATCCGAGTCAAGGTGGAGCCCTCTCATGACGCCAGTAAGGTGAAGGCCGAGGGCC
CTGGCCTCAGTCGCACTGGTGTCGAGCTTGGCAAGCCCACCCACTTCACAGTAAATGCCAAAGCTGCTGG
CAAAGGCAAGCTGGACGTCCAGTTCTCAGGACTCACCAAGGGGGATGCAGTGCGAGATGTGGACATCATC
GACCACCATGACAACACCTACACAGTCAAGTACACGCCTGTCCAGCAGGGTCCAGTAGGCGTCAATGTCA
CTTATGGAGGGGATCCCATCCCTAAGAGCCCTTTCTCAGTGGCAGTATCTCCAAGCCTGGACCTCAGCAA
GATCAAGGTGTCTGGCCTGGGAGAGAAGGTGGACGTTGGCAAAGACCAGGAGTTCACAGTCAAATCAAAG
GGTGCTGGTGGTCAAGGCAAAGTGGCATCCAAGATTGTGGGCCCCTCGGGTGCAGCGGTGCCCTGCAAGG
TGGAGCCAGGCCTGGGGGCTGACAACAGTGTGGTGCGCTTCCTGCCCCGTGAGGAAGGGCCCTATGAGGT
GGAGGTGACCTATGACGGCGTGCCCGTGCCTGGCAGCCCCTTTCCTCTGGAAGCTGTGGCCCCCACCAAG
CCTAGCAAGGTGAAGGCGTTTGGGCCGGGGCTGCAGGGAGGCAGTGCGGGCTCCCCCGCCCGCTTCACCA
TCGACACCAAGGGCGCCGGCACAGGTGGCCTGGGCCTGACGGTGGAGGGCCCCTGTGAGGCGCAGCTCGA
GTGCTTGGACAATGGGGATGGCACATGTTCCGTGTCCTACGTGCCCACCGAGCCCGGGGACTACAACATC
AACATCCTCTTCGCTGACACCCACATCCCTGGCTCCCCATTCAAGGCCCACGTGGTTCCCTGCTTTGACG
CATCCAAAGTCAAGTGCTCAGGCCCCGGGCTGGAGCGGGCCACCGCTGGGGAGGTGGGCCAATTCCAAGT
GGACTGCTCGAGCGCGGGCAGCGCGGAGCTGACCATTGAGATCTGCTCGGAGGCGGGGCTTCCGGCCGAG
GTGTACATCCAGGACCACGGTGATGGCACGCACACCATTACCTACATTCCCCTCTGCCCCGGGGCCTACA
CCGTCACCATCAAGTACGGCGGCCAGCCCGTGCCCAACTTCCCCAGCAAGCTGCAGGTGGAACCTGCGGT
GGACACTTCCGGTGTCCAGTGCTATGGGCCTGGTATTGAGGGCCAGGGTGTCTTCCGTGAGGCCACCACT
GAGTTCAGTGTGGACGCCCGGGCTCTGACACAGACCGGAGGGCCGCACGTCAAGGCCCGTGTGGCCAACC
CCTCAGGCAACCTGACGGAGACCTACGTTCAGGACCGTGGCGATGGCATGTACAAAGTGGAGTACACGCC
TTACGAGGAGGGACTGCACTCCGTGGACGTGACCTATGACGGCAGTCCCGTGCCCAGCAGCCCCTTCCAG
GTGCCCGTGACCGAGGGCTGCGACCCCTCCCGGGTGCGTGTCCACGGGCCAGGCATCCAAAGTGGCACCA
CCAACAAGCCCAACAAGTTCACTGTGGAGACCAGGGGAGCTGGCACGGGCGGCCTGGGCCTGGCTGTAGA
GGGCCCCTCCGAGGCCAAGATGTCCTGCATGGATAACAAGGACGGCAGCTGCTCGGTCGAGTACATCCCT
TATGAGGCTGGCACCTACAGCCTCAACGTCACCTATGGTGGCCATCAAGTGCCAGGCAGTCCTTTCAAGG
TCCCTGTGCATGATGTGACAGATGCGTCCAAGGTCAAGTGCTCTGGGCCCGGCCTGAGCCCAGGCATGGT
TCGTGCCAACCTCCCTCAGTCCTTCCAGGTGGACACAAGCAAGGCTGGTGTGGCCCCATTGCAGGTCAAA
GTGCAAGGGCCCAAAGGCCTGGTGGAGCCAGTGGACGTGGTAGACAACGCTGATGGCACCCAGACCGTCA
ATTATGTGCCCAGCCGAGAAGGGCCCTACAGCATCTCAGTACTGTATGGAGATGAAGAGGTACCCCGGAG
CCCCTTCAAGGTCAAGGTGCTGCCTACTCATGATGCCAGCAAGGTGAAGGCCAGTGGCCCCGGGCTCAAC
ACCACTGGCGTGCCTGCCAGCCTGCCCGTGGAGTTCACCATCGATGCAAAGGACGCCGGGGAGGGCCTGC
TGGCTGTCCAGATCACGGATCCCGAAGGCAAGCCGAAGAAGACACACATCCAAGACAACCATGACGGCAC
GTATACAGTGGCCTACGTGCCAGACGTGACAGGTCGCTACACCATCCTCATCAAGTACGGTGGTGACGAG
ATCCCCTTCTCCCCGTACCGCGTGCGTGCCGTGCCCACCGGGGACGCCAGCAAGTGCACTGTCACAGGTG
CTGGCATCGGCCCCACCATTCAGATTGGGGAGGAGACGGTGATCACTGTGGACACTAAGGCGGCAGGCAA
AGGCAAAGTGACGTGCACCGTGTGCACGCCTGATGGCTCAGAGGTGGATGTGGACGTGGTGGAGAATGAG
GACGGCACTTTCGACATCTTCTACACGGCCCCCCAGCCGGGCAAATACGTCATCTGTGTGCGCTTTGGTG
GCGAGCACGTGCCCAACAGCCCCTTCCAAGTGACGGCTCTGGCTGGGGACCAGCCCTCGGTGCAGCCCCC
TCTACGGTCTCAGCAGCTGGCCCCACAGTACACCTACGCCCAGGGCGGCCAGCAGACTTGGGCCCCGGAG
AGGCCCCTGGTGGGTGTCAATGGGCTGGATGTGACCAGCCTGAGGCCCTTTGACCTTGTCATCCCCTTCA
CCATCAAGAAGGGCGAGATCACAGGGGAGGTTCGGATGCCCTCAGGCAAGGTGGCGCAGCCCACCATCAC
TGACAACAAAGACGGCACCGTGACCGTGCGGTATGCACCCAGCGAGGCTGGCCTGCACGAGATGGACATC
CGCTATGACAACATGCACATCCCAGGAAGCCCCTTGCAGTTCTATGTGGATTACGTCAACTGTGGCCATG
TCACTGCCTATGGGCCTGGCCTCACCCATGGAGTAGTGAACAAGCCTGCCACCTTCACCGTCAACACCAA
GGATGCAGGAGAGGGGGGCCTGTCTCTGGCCATTGAGGGCCCGTCCAAAGCAGAAATCAGCTGCACTGAC
AACCAGGATGGGACATGCAGCGTGTCCTACCTGCCTGTGCTGCCGGGGGACTACAGCATTCTAGTCAAGT
ACAATGAACAGCACGTCCCAGGCAGCCCCTTCACTGCCCGGGTCACAGGTGACGACTCCATGCGTATGTC
CCACCTAAAGGTCGGCTCTGCTGCCGACATCCCCATCAACATCTCAGAGACGGATCTCAGCCTGCTGACG
GCCACTGTGGTCCCGCCCTCGGGCCGGGAGGAGCCCTGTTTGCTGAAGCGGCTGCGTAATGGCCACGTGG
GGATTTCATTCGTGCCCAAGGAGACGGGGGAGCACCTGGTGCATGTGAAGAAAAATGGCCAGCACGTGGC
CAGCAGCCCCATCCCGGTGGTGATCAGCCAGTCGGAAATTGGGGATGCCAGTCGTGTTCGGGTCTCTGGT
CAGGGCCTTCACGAAGGCCACACCTTTGAGCCTGCAGAGTTTATCATTGATACCCGCGATGCAGGCTATG
GTGGGCTCAGCCTGTCCATTGAGGGCCCCAGCAAGGTGGACATCAACACAGAGGACCTGGAGGACGGGAC
GTGCAGGGTCACCTACTGCCCCACAGAGCCAGGCAACTACATCATCAACATCAAGTTTGCCGACCAGCAC
GTGCCTGGCAGCCCCTTCTCTGTGAAGGTGACAGGCGAGGGCCGGGTGAAAGAGAGCATCACCCGCAGGC
GTCGGGCTCCTTCAGTGGCCAACGTTGGTAGTCATTGTGACCTCAGCCTGAAAATCCCTGAAATTAGCAT
CCAGGATATGACAGCCCAGGTGACCAGCCCATCGGGCAAGACCCATGAGGCCGAGATCGTGGAAGGGGAG
AACCACACCTACTGCATCCGCTTTGTTCCCGCTGAGATGGGCACACACACAGTCAGCGTCAAGTACAAGG
GCCAGCACGTGCCTGGGAGCCCCTTCCAGTTCACCGTGGGGCCCCTAGGGGAAGGGGGAGCCCACAAGGT
CCGAGCTGGGGGCCCTGGCCTGGAGAGAGCTGAAGCTGGAGTGCCAGCCGAATTCAGTATCTGGACCCGG
GAAGCTGGTGCTGGAGGCCTGGCCATTGCTGTCGAGGGCCCCAGCAAGGCTGAGATCTCTTTTGAGGACC
GCAAGGACGGCTCCTGTGGTGTGGCTTATGTGGTCCAGGAGCCAGGTGACTACGAAGTCTCAGTCAAGTT
CAACGAGGAACACATTCCCGACAGCCCCTTCGTGGTGCCTGTGGCTTCTCCGTCTGGCGACGCCCGCCGC
CTCACTGTTTCTAGCCTTCAGGAGTCAGGGCTAAAGGTCAACCAGCCAGCCTCTTTTGCAGTCAGCCTGA
ACGGGGCCAAGGGGGCGATCGATGCCAAGGTGCACAGCCCCTCAGGAGCCCTGGAGGAGTGCTATGTCAC
AGAAATTGACCAAGATAAGTATGCTGTGCGCTTCATCCCTCGGGAGAATGGCGTTTACCTGATTGACGTC
AAGTTCAACGGTACCCACATCCCTGGAAGCCCCTTCAAGATCCGAGTTGGGGAGCCTGGGCATGGAGGGG
ACCCAGGCTTGGTGTCTGCTTACGGAGCAGGTCTGGAAGGCGGTGTCACAGGGAACCCAGCTGAGTTCGT
CGTGAACACGAGCAATGCGGGAGCTGGTGCCCTGTCGGTGACCATTGACGGCCCCTCCAAGGTGAAGATG
GATTGCCAGGAGTGCCCTGAGGGCTACCGCGTCACCTATACCCCCATGGCACCTGGCAGCTACCTCATCT
CCATCAAGTACGGCGGCCCCTACCACATTGGGGGCAGCCCCTTCAAGGCCAAAGTCACAGGCCCCCGTCT
CGTCAGCAACCACAGCCTCCACGAGACATCATCAGTGTTTGTAGACTCTCTGACCAAGGCCACCTGTGCC
CCCCAGCATGGGGCCCCGGGTCCTGGGCCTGCTGACGCCAGCAAGGTGGTGGCCAAGGGCCTGGGGCTGA
GCAAGGCCTACGTAGGCCAGAAGAGCAGCTTCACAGTAGACTGCAGCAAAGCAGGCAACAACATGCTGCT
GGTGGGGGTTCATGGCCCAAGGACCCCCTGCGAGGAGATCCTGGTGAAGCACGTGGGCAGCCGGCTCTAC
AGCGTGTCCTACCTGCTCAAGGACAAGGGGGAGTACACACTGGTGGTCAAATGGGGGCACGAGCACATCC
CAGGCAGCCCCTACCGCGTTGTGGTGCCCAGCGGCAGCGCCTCACCGGTCGCCACCATGAGTGCGATTAA
GCCAGACATGAAGATCAACCTCCGTATGGAAGGCAACGTAAACGGGCACCACTTTGTGATCGACGGAGAT
GGTACAGGCAAGCCTTTTGAGGGAAAACAGAGTATGGATCTTGAAGTCAAAGAGGGCGGACCTCTGCCTT
TTGCCTTTGATATCCTGACCACTGCATTCCATTACGGCAACAGGGTATTCGCCGAATATCCAGACCACAT
ACAAGACTATTTTAAGCAGTCGTTTCCTAAGGGGTATTCGTGGGAACGAAGCTTGACTTTCGAAGACGGG
GGCATTTGCATTGCCAGAAACGACATAACAATGGAAGGGGACACTTTCTATAATAAAGTTCGATTTCACG
GTGTAAACTTTCCCGCCAATGGTCCAGTTATGCAGAAGAAGACGCTGAAATGGGAGCCCTCCACTGAGAA
AATGTATGTGCGTGATGGAGTGCTGACTGGTGATATTCGCATGGCTTTGTTGCTTGAAGGAAATGCCCAT
TACCGATGTGACTTCAGAACTACTTACAAAGCTAAGGAGAAGGGTGTCAAGTTACCAGGCTACCACTTTG
TGGACCACTGCATTGAGATTTTAAGCCATGACAAAGATTACAACAAGGTTAAGCTGTATGAGCATGCTGT
TGCTCATTCTGGATTGCCTGACAATGCCAGACGATCCGGTAGCGGTCACGGTACTGGTTCTACTGGTTCT
GGTTCTTCTGAGAGTGCGATTAAGCCAGACATGAAGATCAACCTCCGTATGGAAGGCAACGTAAACGGGC
ACCACTTTGTGATCGACGGAGATGGTACAGGCAAGCCTTTTGAGGGAAAACAGAGTATGGATCTTGAAGT
CAAAGAGGGCGGACCTCTGCCTTTTGCCTTTGATATCCTGACCACTGCATTCCATTACGGCAACAGGGTA
TTCGCCGAATATCCAGACCACATACAAGACTATTTTAAGCAGTCGTTTCCTAAGGGGTATTCGTGGGAAC
GAAGCTTGACTTTCGAAGACGGGGGCATTTGCATTGCCAGAAACGACATAACAATGGAAGGGGACACTTT
CTATAATAAAGTTCGATTTCACGGTGTAAACTTTCCCGCCAATGGTCCAGTTATGCAGAAGAAGACGCTG
AAATGGGAGCCCTCCACTGAGAAAATGTATGTGCGTGATGGAGTGCTGACTGGTGATATTCGCATGGCTT
TGTTGCTTGAAGGAAATGCCCATTACCGATGTGACTTCAGAACTACTTACAAAGCTAAGGAGAAGGGTGT
CAAGTTACCAGGCTACCACTTTGTGGACCACTGCATTGAGATTTTAAGCCATGACAAAGATTACAACAAG
GTTAAGCTGTATGAGCATGCTGTTGCTCATTCTGGATTGCCTGACAATGCCAGACGATAAGCGGCCGCGA
CTCTAGATCATAATCAGCCATACCACATT
