>Addgene plasmid #57616 | tdEos-FilaminA-N-9 | addgene partial sequence | sequence record 161145 | CMV-F 5'-CGCAAATGGGCGGTAGGCGTG-3'
GCAGAAGCTGGTTTAGTGAACCGTCAGATCCGCTAGCGCCACCATGAGTAGCTCCCACTCTCGGGCGGGC
CAGAGCGCAGCAGGCGCGGCTCCGGGCGGCGGCGTCGACACGCGGGACGCCGAGATGCCGGCCACCGAGA
AGGACCTGGCGGAGGACGCGCCATGGAAGAAGATCCAGCAGAACACTTTCACGCGCTGGTGCAACGAGCA
CCTGAAGTGCGTGAGCAAGCGCATCGCCAACCTGCAGACGGACCTGAGCGACGGGCTGCGGCTTATCGCG
CTGTTGGAGGTGCTCAGCCAGAAGAAGATGCACCGCAAGCACAACCAGCGGCCCACTTTCCGCCAAATGC
AGCTTGAGAACGTGTCGGTGGCACTCGAGTTCCTGGACCGCGAGAGCATCAAACTGGTGTCCATCGACAG
CAAGGCCATCGTGGACGGGAACCTGAAGCTGATCCTGGGCCTCATCTGGACCCTGATCCTGCACTACTCC
ATCTCCATGCCCATGTGGGACGAGGAGGAGGATGAGGAGGCCAAGAAGCAGACCCCCAAGCAGAGGCTCC
TGGGCTGGATCCAGAACAAGCTGCCGCAGCTGCCCATCACCAACTTCAGCCGGGACTGGCAGAGCGGCCG
GGCCCTGGGCGCCCTGGTGGACAGCTGTGCCCCGGGCCTGTGTCCTGACTGGGACTCTTGGGACGCCAGC
AAGCCCGTTACCAATGCGCGAGAGGCCATGCAGCAGGCGGATGACTGGCTGGGCATCCCCCAGGTGATCA
CCCCCGAGGAGATTGTGGACCCCAACGTGGACGAGCACTCTGTCATGACCTACCTGTCCCAGTTCCCCAA
GGCCAAGCTGAAGCCAGG
