>Addgene plasmid #57616 | tdEos-FilaminA-N-9 | addgene partial sequence | sequence record 161193 | SV40pA-R 5'-GAAATTTGTGATGCTATTGC-3'
CAAGTTAACAACAACAATTGCATTCATTTTATGTTTCAGGTTCAGGGGGAGGTGTGGGAGGTTTTTTAAA
GCAAGTAAAACCTCTACAAATGTGGTATGGCTGATTATGATCTAGAGTCGCGGCCGCTTATCGTCTGGCA
TTGTCAGGCAATCCAGAATGAGCAACAGCATGCTCATACAGCTTAACCTTGTTGTAATCTTTGTCATGGC
TTAAAATCTCAATGCAGTGGTCCACAAAGTGGTAGCCTGGTAACTTGACACCCTTCTCCTTAGCTTTGTA
AGTAGTTCTGAAGTCACATCGGTAATGGGCATTTCCTTCAAGCAACAAAGCCATGCGAATATCACCAGTC
AGCACTCCATCACGCACATACATTTTCTCAGTGGAGGGCTCCCATTTCAGCGTCTTCTTCTGCATAACTG
GACCATTGGCGGGAAAGTTTACACCGTGAAATCGAACTTTATTATAGAAAGTGTCCCCTTCCATTGTTAT
GTCGTTTCTGGCAATGCAAATGCCCCCGTCTTCGAAAGTCAAGCTTCGTTCCCACGAATACCCCTTAGGA
AACGACTGCTTAAAATAGTCTTGTATGTGGTCTGGATATTCGGCGAATACCCTGTTGCCGTAATGGAATG
CAGTGGTCAGGATATCAAAGGCAAAAGGCAGAGGTCCGCCCTCTTTGACTTCAAGATCCATACTCTGTTT
TCCCTCAAAAGGCTTGCCTGTACCATCTCCGTCGATCACAAAGTGGTGCCCGTTTACGTTGCCTTCCATA
CGGAGGTTGATCTTCATGTCTGGCTTAATCGCACTCTCAGA
