[The description below was written by a language model from this plasmid's Addgene catalogue record.]
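Description:
tdEos-FilaminA-N-9 is a mammalian expression plasmid built on the tdEos-N1 backbone (about 4.75 kb without the insert), an N1-style fluorescent protein fusion vector. It is maintained in E. coli as a high-copy plasmid under kanamycin selection, and it carries a neomycin resistance marker so that transfected mammalian cells can be selected with G418. No feature table accompanies the record, so the origin of replication and other backbone elements are not explicitly listed. The use of an SV40 polyadenylation-region sequencing primer implies that an SV40 polyA signal lies downstream of the expression cassette.

The payload is human filamin A (FLNA, corresponding to the reference transcript noted in the record), expressed from the CMV promoter and fused at its C terminus to tdEos, which is supplied by the backbone. The "N-9" in the name probably denotes the N1-type arrangement and a nine-residue linker between the two proteins, but the record does not say so. The insert carries a D2626H substitution relative to the reference, and the record does not say whether this change is intentional or has functional consequences. tdEos is a tandem-dimer form of the green-to-red photoconvertible protein Eos. This matches the two recorded spectral states: excitation/emission at 505/516 nm for the green form and 569/581 nm for the red form.

Filamin A is an actin crosslinking protein, and the stated purpose of the fusion is to label actin structures and focal adhesions. The construct is therefore suited to live-cell imaging of the actin cytoskeleton. Photoconversion also makes it usable for tracking selected protein populations or for localization-based super-resolution microscopy.
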