Addgene plasmid #57616: tdEos-FilaminA-N-9
Purpose: Localization: Actin/Focal Adhesions, Excitation: 505 / 569, Emission: 516 / 581
Depositing lab: Michael Davidson. Depositing organization: Florida State University, Tallahassee.
Backbone
  Vector backbone: tdEos-N1
  Backbone size w/o insert (bp): 4750
  Vector type: Mammalian Expression
  Selectable markers: Neomycin (select with G418)
Growth in bacteria
  Bacterial resistance: Kanamycin, 50 μg/mL
  Growth temperature: 37°C
  Growth strain: DH5alpha
  Copy number: High Copy
Gene/Insert
  Gene/Insert name: FilaminA (alt name: NM_001456.3)
  Species: H. sapiens (human)
  Mutation: D2626H
  Entrez Gene: FLNA (a.k.a. ABP-280, ABPX, CSBS, CVD1, FGS2, FLN, FLN-A, FLN1, FMD, MNS, NHBP, OPD, OPD1, OPD2, XLVD, XMVD)
  Promoter: CMV
  Tag / fusion protein: tdEos (C terminal on backbone)
  Cloning method: Unknown
  Sequencing primers: 5′ CMV-F; 3′ SV40pA-R
Terms and licenses: Academic/Nonprofit Terms; Industry Terms
Depositor comments: . Excitation = 505 / 569; Emission = 516 / 581
How to cite: tdEos-FilaminA-N-9 was a gift from Michael Davidson (Addgene plasmid # 57616 ; http://n2t.net/addgene:57616 ; RRID:Addgene_57616)
